>Addgene plasmid #157812 | pWM_12x601_193 NRL + TetO | addgene full sequence | sequence record 357083 | Addgene NGS Result
CCAGATCTTCGAACATTTGAATTCCGGCCGTTTCAGGTAGCTTGCTAAGAACAGGATGTATATATCTGAC
ACGTGCCTGGAGACTAGGGAGTAATCCCCTTGGCGGTTAAAACGCGGGGGACAGCGCGTACGTGCGTTTA
AGCGGTGCTAGAGCTGTCTACGACCAATTGAGCGGCCTCGGCACCGGGATTCTCCAGAAATCAACTTTGA
GGAATTCGACGTCAAAGTCTTTACTATATGCAAACAGGATGTATATATCTGACACGTGCCTGGAGACTAG
GGAGTAATCCCCTTGGCGGTTAAAACGCGGGGGACAGCGCGTACGTGCGTTTAAGCGGTGCTAGAGCTGT
CTACGACCAATTGAGCGGCCTCGGCACCGGGATTCTCCAGTTCTCGAAACACCGGAATTCGGTACCATAT
CCAAAACCGCTCCTTCACAGGATGTATATATCTGACACGTGCCTGGAGACTAGGGAGTAATCCCCTTGGC
GGTTAAAACGCGGGGGACAGCGCGTACGTGCGTTTAAGCGGTGCTAGAGCTGTCTACGACCAATTGAGCG
GCCTCGGCACCGGGATTCTCCAGAGCATTGAAATCTCGAATTCCCCGGGCTCTTTTGGACAACCACCCAA
CAGGATGTATATATCTGACACGTGCCTGGAGACTAGGGAGTAATCCCCTTGGCGGTTAAAACGCGGGGGA
CAGCGCGTACGTGCGTTTAAGCGGTGCTAGAGCTGTCTACGACCAATTGAGCGGCCTCGGCACCGGGATT
CTCCAGACATGTGAATTCGAGCTCTGTGTGATCTCTATCACTGATAGGGAACACAACAGGATGTATATAT
CTGACACGTGCCTGGAGACTAGGGAGTAATCCCCTTGGCGGTTAAAACGCGGGGGACAGCGCGTACGTGC
GTTTAAGCGGTGCTAGAGCTGTCTACGACCAATTGAGCGGCCTCGGCACCGGGATTCTCCAGATGATGGC
CGAATTCCTGCAGTGTGTTAATTTAACATCACCACAGGATGTATATATCTGACACGTGCCTGGAGACTAG
GGAGTAATCCCCTTGGCGGTTAAAACGCGGGGGACAGCGCGTACGTGCGTTTAAGCGGTGCTAGAGCTGT
CTACGACCAATTGAGCGGCCTCGGCACCGGGATTCTCCAGATCAATATAATAAGGAATTCCCATGGTGGG
AAACTCCAAACCCAATACAGGATGTATATATCTGACACGTGCCTGGAGACTAGGGAGTAATCCCCTTGGC
GGTTAAAACGCGGGGGACAGCGCGTACGTGCGTTTAAGCGGTGCTAGAGCTGTCTACGACCAATTGAGCG
GCCTCGGCACCGGGATTCTCCAGTCAAACTTTTTGTTGAATTCAAGCTTTTTATCACCTTCATCGCGCTA
CAGGATGTATATATCTGACACGTGCCTGGAGACTAGGGAGTAATCCCCTTGGCGGTTAAAACGCGGGGGA
CAGCGCGTACGTGCGTTTAAGCGGTGCTAGAGCTGTCTACGACCAATTGAGCGGCCTCGGCACCGGGATT
CTCCAGCATACAAATGCTCTGAATTCATCGATTTTTCTTCAAGATATTCCAAACAGGATGTATATATCTG
ACACGTGCCTGGAGACTAGGGAGTAATCCCCTTGGCGGTTAAAACGCGGGGGACAGCGCGTACGTGCGTT
TAAGCGGTGCTAGAGCTGTCTACGACCAATTGAGCGGCCTCGGCACCGGGATTCTCCAGAAGAAGTCGAG
TGGGAATTCGGATCCCAAGGCCCTTAATTTTCCAAACAGGATGTATATATCTGACACGTGCCTGGAGACT
AGGGAGTAATCCCCTTGGCGGTTAAAACGCGGGGGACAGCGCGTACGTGCGTTTAAGCGGTGCTAGAGCT
GTCTACGACCAATTGAGCGGCCTCGGCACCGGGATTCTCCAGTAACCTAGTATAGGGGACATGATATCTG
CAGAATTCAGGCCTCAAGAGGAATTATACGAAGCCTGTGAAAAGGTTGTTTTGGAACTTAGAAACTACAC
TGAGCATTCTACACCATTTCTGAATAAAGTGAGCAAAAGAGAAGCCCCCAATTATCATCAAATCATCAAA
AAGTCCATGGACCTGAATACTGTTTTAAAAAAACTGAAAAGCTTTCAATATGACTCCAAACAAGAATTTG
TAGACGATATTATGCTAATATGGAAAAATTGTTTGACCTATAATTCAGATCCTTCACATTTTTTGAGAGG
GCATGCTATTGCTATGCAGAAGAAATCTCTTCAGTTGATTCGCATGATTCCAAATAGGCCTGAATTCCAG
CACACTGGCGGCCGTTACTAGTAGCCCGCCTAATGAGCGGGCTTTTTTTTAATTCCCCTATTTGTTTATT
TTTCTAAATACATTCAAATAGATATCCGCTCATGAGACAATAACCCTGATAAATGCTTCAATAATATTGA
AAAAGGAAGAGTATGAGTATTCAACATTTCCGTGTCGCCCTTATTCCCTTTTTTGCGGCATTTTGCCTTC
CTGTTTTTGCTCACCCAGAAACGCTCGTGAAAGTAAAAGACGCAGAGGACCAATTGGGGGCACGAGTGGG
ATACATAGAACTGGACTTGAATAGCGGTAAAATCCTTGAGAGTTTTCGCCCTGAAGAGCGTTTTCCAATG
ATGAGCACTTTCAAAGTTCTGCTATGTGGAGCAGTATTATCCCGTGTAGATGCGGGGCAAGAGCAACTCG
GACGACGGATATCCTATTCGCAGAATGACTTGGTTGAATACTCCCCAGTGACAGAAAAGCACCTTACGGA
CGGAATGACGGTAAGAGAATTATGTAGTGCCGCCATAACGATGAGTGATAACACTGCGGCGAACTTACTT
CTGACAACCATCGGTGGACCGAAGGAATTAACCGCTTTTTTGCACAATATGGGAGACCATGTAACTCGCC
TTGACCGTTGGGAACCAGAACTGAATGAAGCCATACCAAACGACGAGCGAGACACCACAATGCCTGCGGC
AATGGCAACAACATTACGCAAACTGATATCTGGCGAACTACTTACTCTGGCTTCACGGCAACAATTAATA
GACTGGCTTGAAGCGGATAAAGTTGCAGGACCACTACTGCGTTCGGCACTTCCTGCTGGCTGGTTTATTG
CTGATAAATCTGGGGCAGGAGAGCGTGGTTCACGGGGTATCATTGCCGCACTTGGACCAGATGGTAAGCC
TTCCCGTATCGTAGTTATCTACACGACGGGTAGTCAGGCAACTATGGACGAACGAAATAGACAGATTGCT
GAAATAGGGGCTTCACTGATTAAGCATTGGTAAACCGATATCATTAAAGGCTCCTTTTGGAGCCTTTTTT
TTTGGACGGACCGAGTAGAAAAGATCAAAGGATCTTCTTGAGATCCTTTTTTTCTGCGCGTAATCTGCTG
CTTGCAAACAAAAAAACCACCGCTACCAGCGGTGGTATGTTTGCCGGATCAAGAGCTACCAACTCTTTTT
CCGAAGGTAACTGGCTTCAGCAGAGCGCAGATACCAAATACTGTTCTTCTAGTGTAGCCGGATATCGGCC
ACCACTTCAAGAACTCTGTAGCACCGCCTACATACCTCGCTCTGCTAATCCTGTTACCAGTGGCTGCTGC
CAGTGGCGATAAGTCGTGTCTTACCGGGTTGGACTCAAGACGATAGTTACCGGATAAGGCGCAGCGGTCG
GGCTGAACGGGGGGTTCGTGCACACAGCCCAGCTTGGAGCGAACGACCTACACCGAACTGAGATACCTAC
AGCGTGAGCTATGAGAAAGCGCCACGTTCCGATATCGAGAAAGGCGGACAGGTATCCGGTAAGCGGCAGG
GTCGGAACAGGAGAGCGCACGAGGGAGCTTCCAGGGGGAAACGCCTGGTATCTTTATAGTCCTGTCGGGT
TTCGCCACCTCTGACTTGAGCGTCGATTTTTGTGATGCTCGTCAGGGGGGCGGAGCCTATGGAAAAACGC
CAGCAACGCGGCCTTTTTACGGTTCCTGAATTGATTAATGTGAGTTAGCTCACTCATTAGGCACCCCAGG
CTTTACACTTTATGCTGCCGGCTCGTATGTTGTGTGGAATTGTGAGCGGATAACAATTTCACACAGGAAA
CAGCTATGACTATGATTACGCCCAAGCTGTATAGGCTGCGCAACTGTTGGGAAGGGCGATCGGTGCGGGC
CTCTTCGCTATTACGCCAGCTGGCGAAAGGGGGATGTGCTGCAAGGCGATTAAGTTGGGTAACGCCAGGG
TTTTCCCAGTCACGACGTTGTAAAACGACGGCCAGTGAATTGTAATACGACTCACTATAGGGCGAATTGG
GCCCTCTAGAGATATCCTCGAGCAACATGAAGTCAGGATGGGACAGGATGTATATATCTGACACGTGCCT
GGAGACTAGGGAGTAATCCCCTTGGCGGTTAAAACGCGGGGGACAGCGCGTACGTGCGTTTAAGCGGTGC
TAGAGCTGTCTACGACCAATTGAGCGGCCTCGGCACCGGGATTCTCCAGTTACATGATCACCAGAATTCT
CTAGATATGTTTTATGACATAAACGACAGGATGTATATATCTGACACGTGCCTGGAGACTAGGGAGTAAT
CCCCTTGGCGGTTAAAACGCGGGGGACAGCGCGTACGTGCGTTTAAGCGGTGCTAGAGCTGTCTACGACC
AATTGAGCGGCCTCGGCACCGGGATTCT
Features (pLannotate 1.2.2; 23 found; start..end, strand, type, name):
     31..51      -  CDS            GST (fragment): glutathione S-transferase from Schistosoma japonicum
    222..243     -  CDS            GST (fragment): glutathione S-transferase from Schistosoma japonicum
    417..437     -  CDS            GST (fragment): glutathione S-transferase from Schistosoma japonicum
    609..632     -  CDS            GST (fragment): glutathione S-transferase from Schistosoma japonicum
    801..820     -  promoter       PLtetO-1 promoter (fragment): modified phage lambda PL promoter with tet operator sites (Lutz and Bujard, 1997)
    994..1014    -  CDS            GST (fragment): glutathione S-transferase from Schistosoma japonicum
   1187..1206    -  CDS            GST (fragment): glutathione S-transferase from Schistosoma japonicum
   1380..1399    -  CDS            GST (fragment): glutathione S-transferase from Schistosoma japonicum
   1571..1593    -  CDS            GST (fragment): glutathione S-transferase from Schistosoma japonicum
   1766..1785    -  CDS            GST (fragment): glutathione S-transferase from Schistosoma japonicum
   1928..1952    -  CDS            GST (fragment): glutathione S-transferase from Schistosoma japonicum
   1975..2295    +  CDS            SPT7 (fragment): SPT7_YEAST - Experimental evidence at protein level: Swiss-Prot protein existence level 1. Functions as component of the transcription regulatory histone acetylation (HAT) complexes SAGA, SALSA and SLIK. SAGA is involved in RNA polymerase II-dependent transcriptional regulation of approximately 10% of yeast genes. At the promoters, SAGA is required for recruitment of the basal transcription machinery. It influences RNA polymerase II transcriptional activity through different activities such as TBP interaction (SPT3, SPT8 and SPT20) and promoter selectivity, interaction with transcription activ
   2371..2462    +  promoter       AmpR promoter: bla
   2463..3320    +  CDS            bla: BLAT_ECOLX - Experimental evidence at protein level: Swiss-Prot protein existence level 1. TEM-type are the most prevalent beta-lactamases in enterobacteria; they hydrolyze the beta-lactam bond in susceptible beta-lactam antibiotics, thus conferring resistance to penicillins and cephalosporins. TEM-3 and TEM-4 are capable of hydrolyzing cefotaxime and ceftazidime. TEM-5 is capable of hydrolyzing ceftazidime. TEM-6 is capable of hydrolyzing ceftazidime and aztreonam. TEM-8/CAZ-2, TEM- 16/CAZ-7 and TEM-24/CAZ-6 are markedly active against ceftazidime. IRT- 4 shows resistance to beta-lactamase in
   3324..3366    +  terminator     fd terminator (fragment): central terminator from bacteriophage fd (Otsuka and Kunisawa, 1982)
   3398..3985    +  rep_origin     ori: high-copy-number ColE1/pMB1/pBR322/pUC origin of replication
   4026..4047    +  protein_bind   CAP binding site: CAP binding activates transcription in the presence of cAMP. E. coli catabolite activator protein
   4062..4092    +  promoter       lac promoter: promoter for the E. coli lac operon
   4100..4116    +  protein_bind   lac operator: The lac repressor binds to the lac operator to inhibit transcription in E. coli. This inhibition can be relieved by adding lactose or isopropyl-β-D-thiogalactopyranoside (IPTG). lac repressor encoded by lacI
   4163..4310    -  CDS            lacZα (fragment): LacZα fragment of β-galactosidase; lacZ fragment
   4313..4331    +  promoter       T7 promoter: promoter for bacteriophage T7 RNA polymerase
   4363..4382    -  CDS            GST (fragment): glutathione S-transferase from Schistosoma japonicum
   4555..4576    -  CDS            GST (fragment): glutathione S-transferase from Schistosoma japonicum
