[The description below was written by a language model from this plasmid's Addgene catalogue record and pLannotate feature annotations shown in this document.]
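Description:
pWM_12x601_193 NRL + TetO is a high-copy, pUC-type bacterial plasmid built on the pWM backbone. Although catalogued as a bacterial expression vector, it serves as a source of DNA template for in vitro chromatin reconstitution and encodes no protein payload. It is propagated in E. coli under ampicillin selection, with a bla (TEM β-lactamase) gene driven by its own promoter and a ColE1/pUC origin. The depositor notes that yields are only moderate despite the high-copy origin and that the plasmid is occasionally unstable in dam-/dcm- strains. Both observations would be consistent with its highly repetitive insert. Remnants of a lac promoter/operator, a lacZα fragment and a T7 promoter flank the cloning region and appear to be backbone carry-over.

The synthetic insert, recorded as about 2.95 kb and cloned between SpeI and NaeI sites, is an array of twelve copies of the 601 nucleosome-positioning sequence. The name indicates a 193 bp nucleosome repeat length, and a Tet operator sits near the centre of the array. The automated annotation does not recognise 601 repeats. Instead it reports a series of very short "GST fragment" hits spaced at roughly 193 bp intervals, which are most likely spurious matches marking each repeat. One position in the series is instead called as a PLtetO-1 promoter fragment, which corresponds to the TetO site. The SPT7 fragment call is probably also an incidental match rather than a functional element.

According to the record, EcoRV digestion releases the 12x601 array and also generates carrier DNA that prevents overassembly of nucleosomes during reconstitution. The associated work concerns chromatin phase separation. The central TetO would provide a defined binding site for Tet repressor-based proteins, though the record does not state its specific use.
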