Addgene plasmid #157812: pWM_12x601_193 NRL + TetO
Purpose: EcoRV digestion produces 12x601 chromatin assembly construct with central TetO in addition to carrier DNA that prevents overassembly of nucleosomes
Depositing lab: Michael Rosen. Depositing organization: University of Texas Southwestern Medical Center. Publication: Organization of Chromatin by Intrinsic and Regulated Phase Separation. Gibson BA, Doolittle LK, Schneider MWG, Jensen LE, Gamarra N, Henry L, Gerlich DW, Redding S, Rosen MK. Cell. 2019 Oct 3;179(2):470-484.e21. doi: 10.1016/j.cell.2019.08.037. Epub 2019 Sep 19. PubMed 31543265.
Backbone
  Vector backbone: pWM
  Vector type: Bacterial Expression
Growth in bacteria
  Bacterial resistance: Ampicillin, 100 μg/mL
  Growth temperature: 37°C
  Growth strain: DH5alpha
  Copy number: High Copy
Gene/Insert
  Gene/Insert name: 12x601_tetO
  Species: Synthetic
  Insert size (bp): 2954
  Cloning method: Restriction Enzyme; 5′ cloning site SpeI (not destroyed); 3′ cloning site NaeI (not destroyed)
  Sequencing primers: 5′ AGCCCGCTCATTAGGCGGGCTAC; 3′ AGCGGATAACAATTTCACACAGG
Resource information
  A portion of this plasmid was derived from a plasmid made by: Backbone a gift from Tom Muir & insert a gift from Sy Redding
Terms and licenses: Academic/Nonprofit Terms; Industry Terms: Not Available to Industry
Depositor comments: occasional plasmid instability in dam-/dcm- strains High copy plasmid (pUC-based, but medium yield)
How to cite: pWM_12x601_193 NRL + TetO was a gift from Michael Rosen (Addgene plasmid # 157812 ; http://n2t.net/addgene:157812 ; RRID:Addgene_157812)
